Addgene plasmid #34503: KHBD00391
Depositing lab: Bart Deplancke. Depositing organization: Swiss Federal Institute of Technology (EPFL). Publication: Automated protein-DNA interaction screening of Drosophila regulatory elements. Korneel Hens, Jean-Daniel Feuz, Alina Isakova, Antonina Lagovitina, Andreas Massouras, Julien Bryois, Patrick Callaerts, Susan E. Celniker, Bart Deplancke. Nat Methods. 2011 Oct 30;8(12):1065-70. 10.1038/nmeth.1763 PubMed 22037703.
Backbone
  Vector backbone: pDONR221
  Backbone manufacturer: Invitrogen
  Backbone size w/o insert (bp): 2536
  Vector type: Gateway Donor Vector
Growth in bacteria
  Bacterial resistance: Kanamycin, 50 μg/mL
  Growth temperature: 37°C
  Growth strain: DH5alpha
  Copy number: High Copy
Gene/Insert
  Gene/Insert name: CG2050 (alt names: FBgn0002780; mod; modulo)
  Species: D. melanogaster (fly)
  Insert size (bp): 1626
  Entrez Gene: mod (a.k.a. Dmel_CG2050, 0952/14, CG2050, Dmel\CG2050, ms(3)100EF)
  Cloning method: Gateway Cloning
  Sequencing primers: 5′ M13F; 3′ M13R
Terms and licenses: Academic/Nonprofit Terms; Industry Terms: Not Available to Industry
Depositor comments: Please note that the ORFs in this collection were cloned open-ended (without a stop codon).
How to cite: KHBD00391 was a gift from Bart Deplancke (Addgene plasmid # 34503 ; http://n2t.net/addgene:34503 ; RRID:Addgene_34503)
