[The description below was written by a language model from this plasmid's Addgene catalogue record.]
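Description:
KHBD00391 is a Gateway entry-type clone built in the pDONR221 donor vector backbone (Invitrogen), carrying the open reading frame of the Drosophila melanogaster gene CG2050, also known as mod or modulo. The insert is recorded as 1626 bp in a backbone of 2536 bp without insert, and it was introduced by Gateway recombination cloning. After recombination into a donor vector of this kind, the ORF is normally flanked by attL sites, although no feature table is provided here to confirm the exact junctions. The plasmid is maintained in E. coli as a high-copy construct under kanamycin selection. M13 forward and reverse primer sites flank the insert for sequence verification.

The plasmid has no recorded promoter, tag or reporter for the insert. As a donor/entry vector it is not meant for expression but serves as a shuttle from which the ORF can be moved by LR recombination into destination vectors of choice. The depositor notes that ORFs in this collection were cloned open-ended, without a stop codon, which allows in-frame C-terminal fusions to tags or functional domains supplied by the destination vector. It also means that translation termination must come from that vector. The clone belongs to a collection of Drosophila ORFs associated with work on automated protein–DNA interaction screening of fly regulatory elements, so its likely use is transfer of the modulo coding sequence into vectors suited to such interaction assays or to other fusion-protein applications.
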