>Addgene plasmid #34503 | KHBD00391 | depositor partial sequence | sequence record 41070 | KHBD00391 sequence 1626 bps
ATGGCCCAAAAGAAAGCCGTCACCGTCAAAGGAAAAAAAGCTACGAATGGAGAGGAAAAGCCTTTGGCCA
AACGGGTAACCAAGTCCACAAAGGTACAGGAAGAGGAGACAGTAGTCCCCCAATCGCCTTCCAAAAAATC
CAGAAAACAGCCTGTTAAAGAAGTGCCGCAGTTCAGTGAAGAGGACGAGTCTGATGTGGAGGAGCAAAAT
GACGAGCAGCCAGGGGACGACAGCGACTTTGAGACCGAAGAGGCAGCGGGCTTAATTGACGACGAGGCTG
AGGAAGATGAAGAGTACAATAGTGACGATGAGGAAGATGATGATGACGATGAGTTGGAGCCTGGTGAGGT
TTCCAAAAGTGAAGGCGCGGATGAGGTAGATGAATCCGATGATGATGAAGAAGCGCCTGTAGAGAAGCCA
GTTTCCAAGAAATCAGAAAAAGCCAACTCTGAAAAGTCCGAAGAAAATAGAGGAATTCCAAAAGTAAAGG
TTGGCAAGATTCCGCTGGGAACGCCAAAAAACCAGATCGTTTTTGTCACAAACCTACCAAACGAGTATCT
CCACAAGGACTTGGTCGCATTGTTCGCCAAGTTCGGACGACTTTCCGCTTTGCAGCGTTTCACTAATTTG
AATGGCAATAAATCAGTTCTCATTGCCTTTGATACGTCAACTGGAGCAGAAGCTGTTCTGCAGGCTAAGC
CTAAAGCGTTAACCCTTGGAGACAATGTTTTGTCTGTGTCCCAACCGAGAAATAAGGAAGAGAACAACGA
ACGCACGGTGGTGGTTGGCCTGATTGGACCTAATATTACCAAGGACGACTTAAAAACCTTTTTTGAGAAG
GTAGCTCCCGTGGAGGCGGTGACTATATCCAGTAACCGCCTCATGCCCAGAGCTTTTGTACGTTTGGCGT
CGGTCGATGACATACCGAAGGCTCTTAAACTGCATAGCACTGAGCTGTTTTCTCGCTTTATAACGGTTCG
TCGGATCTCACAAGAATCGATTTCACGTACCAGTGAACTTACCTTGGTTGTCGAAAATGTGGGCAAACAC
GAGTCTTACAGCTCCGACGCTCTAGAAAAGATATTCAAAAAATTTGGTGATGTTGAAGAAATCGACGTTG
TGTGCAGCAAGGCAGTTTTAGCTTTTGTCACGTTCAAGCAGTCGGATGCCGCCACGAAGGCTTTAGCACA
ACTCGACGGAAAGACTGTTAATAAGTTTGAGTGGAAGCTTCACCGATTCGAACGCAGCACCTCGGGGAGG
GCCATTCTTGTGACGAACTTGACTTCAGATGCTACTGAAGCCGACCTGCGGAAAGTGTTTAACGATAGCG
GCGAAATCGAAAGCATCATAATGTTGGGCCAAAAAGCGGTAGTAAAGTTCAAGGACGATGAGGGTTTCTG
CAAATCTTTCTTGGCTAATGAAAGCATTGTAAACAACGCCCCTATATTTATTGAGCCAAACTCTCTGCTG
AAGCATAGATTGTTAAAGAAACGCTTAGCTATTGGTCAGACCCGCGCCCCGCGGAAGTTCCAAAAGGACA
CTAAGCCAAACTTTGGTAAAAAACCATTTAACAAGCGCCCGGCACAAGAGAATGGTGGTAAATCGTTTGT
TAAAAGGGCAAGATTT
