>Addgene plasmid #34503 | KHBD00391 | addgene partial sequence | sequence record 42272 | M13-Rev 5'-CAGGAAACAGCTATGACC-3'
GGCAAATAATGATTTTATTTTGACTGATAGTGACCTGTTCGTTGCAACAAATTGATAAGCAATGCTTTCT
TATAATGCCAACTTTGTACAAGAAAGTTGGCAAAAATCTTGCCCTTTTAACAAACGATTTACCACCATTC
TCTTGTGCCGGGCGCTTGTTAAATGGTTTTTTACCAAAGTTTGGCTTAGTGTCCTTTTGGAACTTCCGCG
GGGCGCGGGTCTGACCAATAGCTAAGCGTTTCTTTAACAATCTATGCTTCAGCAGAGAGTTTGGCTCAAT
AAATATAGGGGCGTTGTTTACAATGCTTTCATTAGCCAAGAAAGATTTGCAGAAACCCTCATCGTCCTTG
AACTTTACTACCGCTTTTTGGCCCAACATTATGATGCTTTCGATTTCGCCGCTATCGTTAAACACTTTCC
GCAGGTCGGCTTCAGTAGCATCTGAAGTCAAGTTCGTCACAAGAATGGCCCTCCCCGAGGTGCTGCGTTC
GAATCGGTGAAGCTTCCACTCAAACTTATTAACAGTCTTTCCGTCGAGTTGTGCTAAAGCCTTCGTGGCG
GCATCCGACTGCTTGAACGTGACAAAAGCTAAAACTGCCTTGCTGCACACAACGTCGATTTCTTCAACAT
CACCAAATTTTTTGAATATCTTTTCTAGAGCGTCGGAGCTGTAAGACTCGTGTTTGCCCACATTTTCGAC
AACCAAGGTAAGTTCACTGGTACGTGAAATCGATTCTTGTGAGATCCGACGAACCGTTATAAAGCGAGAA
AACAGCTCAGTGCTATGCAGTTTAAGAGCCTTCGGTATGTCATCGACCGACGCCAAACGTACAAAAGCTC
TGGGCATGAGGCGGTTACTGGA
